Addgene plasmid #80022: pssGFP-hCRT
Purpose: Mammalian expression of signal peptide-EGFP-humanCRT
Depositing lab: Chinten James Lim. Depositing organization: University of British Columbia. Publication: alpha-Integrin expression and function modulates presentation of cell surface calreticulin. Liu CC, Leclair P, Monajemi M, Sly LM, Reid GS, Lim CJ. Cell Death Dis. 2016 Jun 16;7:e2268. doi: 10.1038/cddis.2016.176. PubMed 27310876.
Backbone
  Vector backbone: pEGFP-hCRT
  Backbone manufacturer: Eggleton Lab
  Vector type: Mammalian Expression
  Selectable markers: Neomycin (select with G418)
Growth in bacteria
  Bacterial resistance: Kanamycin, 50 μg/mL
  Growth temperature: 37°C
  Growth strain: DH5alpha
  Copy number: High Copy
Gene/Insert
  Gene/Insert name: CRT (alt name: Calreticulin)
  Species: H. sapiens (human)
  Mutation: signal peptide 17aa added before GFP-CRT, will target to ER
  Entrez Gene: CALR (a.k.a. CALR1, CRT, HEL-S-99n, RO, SSA, cC1qR)
  Promoter: CMV
  Tag / fusion protein: signal peptide (N terminal on backbone); EGFP (N terminal on backbone)
  Cloning method: Unknown
  Sequencing primers: 5′ CMV-F
Terms and licenses: Academic/Nonprofit Terms; Industry Terms: Not Available to Industry
How to cite: pssGFP-hCRT was a gift from Chinten James Lim (Addgene plasmid # 80022 ; http://n2t.net/addgene:80022 ; RRID:Addgene_80022)
