[The description below was written by a language model from this plasmid's Addgene catalogue record.]
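Description:
pssGFP-hCRT is a mammalian expression plasmid built on the pEGFP-hCRT backbone and designed to produce human calreticulin (CRT, gene CALR) as a fluorescent fusion protein that enters the secretory pathway. It is maintained in E. coli as a high-copy plasmid under kanamycin selection. It also carries a neomycin resistance marker, so transfected mammalian cells can be selected with G418 if stable lines are wanted. No feature table accompanies the record, so the specific origin of replication, polyadenylation signal and other backbone elements are not stated.

Expression is driven by the CMV promoter, a strong constitutive promoter in most mammalian cell types. The open reading frame is arranged as signal peptide, then EGFP, then human calreticulin. The defining modification relative to the parental construct is a 17-amino-acid signal peptide added upstream of the GFP-CRT fusion. Placing EGFP at the N terminus of a secretory protein would otherwise leave the fusion without a leader sequence at its N terminus, so putting the signal peptide ahead of EGFP restores co-translational targeting to the endoplasmic reticulum, where calreticulin normally resides as a chaperone. The record does not state where the signal peptide sequence came from or how the cloning was done.

The construct is suited to imaging and tracking ER-targeted calreticulin in living or fixed cells. The associated work concerns how alpha-integrin expression and function affect the presentation of calreticulin at the cell surface, a context in which a correctly trafficked GFP-tagged CRT is a useful reporter.
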