>Addgene plasmid #80022 | pssGFP-hCRT | addgene partial sequence | sequence record 151555 | CMV-F 5'-CGCAAATGGGCGGTAGGCGTG-3'
AGCAGAGCTGGTTAGTGAACCGTCAGATCCGCTAGCATGCTGCTATCCGTGCCGCTGCTGCTCGGCCTCC
TCGGCCTGGCCGTCGCCTCACCGGTCGCCACCATGGTGAGCAAGGGCGAGGAGCTGTTCACCGGGGTGGT
GCCCATCCTGGTCGAGCTGGACGGCGACGTAAACGGCCACAAGTTCAGCGTGTCCGGCGAGGGCGAGGGC
GATGCCACCTACGGCAAGCTGACCCTGAAGTTCATCTGCACCACCGGCAAGCTGCCCGTGCCCTGGCCCA
CCCTCGTGACCACCCTGACCTACGGCGTGCAGTGCTTCAGCCGCTACCCCGACCACATGAAGCAGCACGA
CTTCTTCAAGTCCGCCATGCCCGAAGGCTACGTCCAGGAGCGCACCATCTTCTTCAAGGACGACGGCAAC
TACAAGACCCGCGCCGAGGTGAAGTTCGAGGGCGACACCCTGGTGAACCGCATCGAGCTGAAGGGCATCG
ACTTCAAGGAGGACGGCAACATCCTGGGGCACAAGCTGGAGTACAACTACAACAGCCACAACGTCTATAT
CATGGCCGACAAGCAGAAGAACGGCATCAAGGTGAACTTCAAGATCCGCCACAACATCGAGGACGGCAGC
GTGCAGCTCGCCGACCACTACCAGCAGAACACCCCCATCGGCGACGGCCCCGTGCTGCTGCCCGACAACC
ACTACCTGAGCACCCAGTCCGCCCTGAGCAAAGACCCCAACGAGAAGCGCGATCACATGGTCCTGCTGGA
GTTCGTGACCGCCGCCGGGATCACTCTCGGCATGGACGAGCTGTACAAGTACTCAGATCTCGAGGAGCCC
GCCGTCTACTTCAAGGAGCAGTTTCTGGACGGAGACGGGTGGACTTCCCGCTGGATCGAATCCAAACACA
AGTCAGATTTTGGCAAATTCGTTCTCAGTTCCGGCAAGTTCTACGGTGACGAGGAGAAAGATAAAGGTTT
GCAGACAAGCCAGGATGCACGCTTTTATGCTCTGTCGGCCAGTTTTCGAGCCTTTCAGCAACAAAGCCAG
ACGCTGG
